Addgene plasmid #184630: pcDNA 3.1 KBTBD4 R312RG
Purpose: Mammalian expression vector with N-terminal Flag for KBTBD4 R312RG expression in mammalian cells
Depositing lab: Vincenzo D'Angiolella. Depositing organization: University of Oxford. Publication: Disease-associated KBTBD4 mutations in medulloblastoma elicit neomorphic ubiquitylation activity to promote CoREST degradation. Chen Z, Ioris RM, Richardson S, Van Ess AN, Vendrell I, Kessler BM, Buffa FM, Busino L, Clifford SC, Bullock AN, D'Angiolella V. Cell Death Differ. 2022 Apr 4. pii: 10.1038/s41418-022-00983-4. doi: 10.1038/s41418-022-00983-4. PubMed 35379950.
Backbone
  Vector backbone: pcDNA3.1
  Vector type: Mammalian Expression
  Selectable markers: Neomycin (select with G418)
Growth in bacteria
  Bacterial resistance: Ampicillin, 100 μg/mL
  Growth temperature: 37°C
  Growth strain: DH5alpha
  Copy number: High Copy
Gene/Insert
  Gene/Insert name: N-terminal 3xFlag tagged KBTBD4 R312RG (alt name: Kelch Repeat And BTB Domain Containing 5)
  Species: H. sapiens (human)
  Insert size (bp): 1558
  Mutation: R312RG
  Entrez Gene: KBTBD4 (a.k.a. BKLHD4, HSPC252)
  Promoter: CMV
  Cloning method: Restriction Enzyme; 5′ cloning site Unknown (unknown if destroyed); 3′ cloning site Unknown (unknown if destroyed)
  Sequencing primers: 5′ CMV-F; 3′ BGH-rev
Terms and licenses: Academic/Nonprofit Terms; Industry Terms: Not Available to Industry
How to cite: pcDNA 3.1 KBTBD4 R312RG was a gift from Vincenzo D'Angiolella (Addgene plasmid # 184630 ; http://n2t.net/addgene:184630 ; RRID:Addgene_184630)
