[The description below was written by a language model from this plasmid's Addgene catalogue record and pLannotate feature annotations shown in this document.]
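Description:
pcDNA 3.1 KBTBD4 R312RG is a mammalian expression plasmid of about 7 kb built on the pcDNA3.1 backbone and designed to produce an N-terminally 3xFLAG-tagged mutant form of human KBTBD4, a Kelch repeat and BTB domain-containing protein. It is maintained in E. coli at high copy through a ColE1/pUC-type origin and selected with ampicillin via the β-lactamase gene and its own promoter. An f1 origin is also present, which allows single-stranded DNA production. For selection in mammalian cells, an SV40 enhancer/early promoter drives the neomycin phosphotransferase gene, terminated by an SV40 polyadenylation signal, so stably transfected cells can be selected with G418.

The expression cassette consists of the human cytomegalovirus immediate-early enhancer and promoter, followed by the 3xFLAG coding sequence and then the KBTBD4 open reading frame of roughly 1.56 kb, ending with the bovine growth hormone polyadenylation signal. T7 and SP6 phage promoters flank the insert, as is usual for this backbone, and can serve for in vitro transcription or as sequencing landmarks. The recorded mutation, R312RG, is listed without further explanation; the notation suggests an insertion of a glycine after arginine 312. The restriction sites used for cloning are not stated. Small annotated fragments, such as a truncated HIV-1 LTR piece, ble, lacI and bom segments, appear to be backbone remnants or short homology matches rather than functional elements. According to the associated publication title, the plasmid belongs to work on medulloblastoma-associated KBTBD4 mutations that confer neomorphic ubiquitylation activity promoting CoREST degradation. The FLAG tag allows detection or immunoprecipitation of the mutant protein in transfected cells.
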