Features (pLannotate 1.2.2; 22 found; start..end, strand, type, name):
     28..80      -  misc_feature   bom (fragment): basis of mobility region from pBR322
    235..614     +  enhancer       CMV enhancer: human cytomegalovirus immediate early enhancer
    615..818     +  promoter       CMV promoter: human cytomegalovirus (CMV) immediate early promoter
    814..847     +  LTR            5' LTR (truncated) (fragment): truncated 5' long terminal repeat (LTR) from HIV-1
    863..881     +  promoter       T7 promoter: promoter for bacteriophage T7 RNA polymerase
    898..975     +  CDS            3xFLAG: three tandem FLAG® epitope tags
    982..2538    +  CDS            KBTBD4: KBTB4_HUMAN - Also known as BKLHD4. Experimental evidence at protein level: Swiss-Prot protein existence level 1. From Homo sapiens (Human).
   2569..2587    -  promoter       SP6 promoter: promoter for bacteriophage SP6 RNA polymerase
   2613..2724    +  polyA_signal   bGH poly(A) signal: bovine growth hormone polyadenylation signal
   2841..2862    +  promoter       SV40 promoter (fragment): SV40 enhancer and early promoter
   2883..3311    +  rep_origin     f1 ori (sequence partly withheld): f1 bacteriophage origin of replication; arrow indicates direction of (+) strand synthesis
   3325..3654    +  promoter       SV40 promoter: SV40 enhancer and early promoter
   3721..4512    +  CDS            neo: KKA2_KLEPN - Also known as kan, nptII. Experimental evidence at protein level: Swiss-Prot protein existence level 1. Resistance to kanamycin, neomycin, paromomycin, ribostamycin, butirosin and gentamicin B. From Klebsiella pneumoniae.
   4536..4694    +  CDS            ble (fragment): BLE_KLEPN - Experimental evidence at protein level: Swiss-Prot protein existence level 1. Binding protein with a strong affinity to the bleomycin family of antibiotics. Binds to CL990; an antimitotic-antibiotic compound. From Klebsiella pneumoniae.
   4689..4810    +  polyA_signal   SV40 poly(A) signal: SV40 polyadenylation signal
   4883..4899    -  protein_bind   lac operator: The lac repressor binds to the lac operator to inhibit transcription in E. coli. This inhibition can be relieved by adding lactose or isopropyl-β-D-thiogalactopyranoside (IPTG). lac repressor encoded by lacI
   4907..4937    -  promoter       lac promoter: promoter for the E. coli lac operon
   4952..4973    -  protein_bind   CAP binding site: CAP binding activates transcription in the presence of cAMP. E. coli catabolite activator protein
   4986..5078    -  CDS            lacI (fragment): lac repressor; lacI; The lac repressor binds to the lac operator to inhibit transcription in E. coli. This inhibition can be relieved by adding lactose or isopropyl-β-D-thiogalactopyranoside (IPTG).
   5261..5849    -  rep_origin     ori: high-copy-number ColE1/pMB1/pBR322/pUC origin of replication
   6020..6880    -  CDS            AmpR: β-lactamase; bla; confers resistance to ampicillin, carbenicillin, and related antibiotics
   6881..6985    -  promoter       AmpR promoter: bla
>Addgene plasmid #184630 | pcDNA 3.1 KBTBD4 R312RG | addgene full sequence | sequence record 363387 | Addgene NGS Result
GACGGATCGGGAGATCTCCCGATCCCCTATGGTGCACTCTCAGTACAATCTGCTCTGATGCCGCATAGTT
AAGCCAGTATCTGCTCCCTGCTTGTGTGTTGGAGGTCGCTGAGTAGTGCGCGAGCAAAATTTAAGCTACA
ACAAGGCAAGGCTTGACCGACAATTGCATGAAGAATCTGCTTAGGGTTAGGCGTTTTGCGCTGCTTCGCG
ATGTACGGGCCAGATATACGCGTTGACATTGATTATTGACTAGTTATTAATAGTAATCAATTACGGGGTC
ATTAGTTCATAGCCCATATATGGAGTTCCGCGTTACATAACTTACGGTAAATGGCCCGCCTGGCTGACCG
CCCAACGACCCCCGCCCATTGACGTCAATAATGACGTATGTTCCCATAGTAACGCCAATAGGGACTTTCC
ATTGACGTCAATGGGTGGAGTATTTACGGTAAACTGCCCACTTGGCAGTACATCAAGTGTATCATATGCC
AAGTACGCCCCCTATTGACGTCAATGACGGTAAATGGCCCGCCTGGCATTATGCCCAGTACATGACCTTA
TGGGACTTTCCTACTTGGCAGTACATCTACGTATTAGTCATCGCTATTACCATGGTGATGCGGTTTTGGC
AGTACATCAATGGGCGTGGATAGCGGTTTGACTCACGGGGATTTCCAAGTCTCCACCCCATTGACGTCAA
TGGGAGTTTGTTTTGGCACCAAAATCAACGGGACTTTCCAAAATGTCGTAACAACTCCGCCCCATTGACG
CAAATGGGCGGTAGGCGTGTACGGTGGGAGGTCTATATAAGCAGAGCTCTCTGGCTAACTAGAGAACCCA
CTGCTTACTGGCTTATCGAAATTAATACGACTCACTATAGGGAGACCCAAGCTTATGGATTACAAGGATG
ACGACGATAAGGGAGATTACAAGGATGACGACGATAAGATCGATTACAAGGATGACGACGATAAGGGATC
CATGGAATCACCAGAGGAGCCTGGAGCATCCATGGATGAGAACTACTTTGTGAACTACACTTTCAAAGAT
CGGTCACATTCAGGCCGTGTGGCTCAAGGCATCATGAAACTGTGTCTAGAGGAGGAGCTCTTTGCTGATG
TCACCATTTCGGTGGAAGGCCGGGAGTTTCAGCTCCATCGGCTGGTCCTCTCAGCTCAGAGCTGCTTCTT
CCGATCCATGTTCACTTCCAACCTGAAGGAGGCCCACAACCGGGTGATTGTGCTGCAGGATGTCAGCGAG
TCTGTTTTCCAGCTCCTGGTTGATTATATCTACCATGGGACTGTGAAACTTCGAGCTGAGGAGTTGCAGG
AAATTTATGAGGTGTCAGACATGTATCAGCTGACATCTCTCTTTGAGGAATGCTCTCGGTTTTTGGCCCG
CACAGTGCAAGTGGGAAACTGCCTTCAGGTGATGTGGCTGGCAGATCGGCACAGTGATCCTGAGCTCTAT
ACGGCTGCCAAGCACTGTGCCAAGACCCACCTGGCCCAGCTGCAGAATACAGAGGAATTTCTCCACTTGC
CCCACCGCTTACTCACAGATATCATCTCGGATGGAGTTCCGTGTTCTCAGAACCCAACAGAGGCAATAGA
AGCCTGGATCAACTTTAATAAAGAGGAAAGAGAGGCTTTTGCAGAGTCACTCAGGACAAGCTTGAAGGAA
ATTGGGGAGAATGTGCACATTTACCTGATTGGGAAAGAGTCATCTCGTACCCACTCGTTGGCTGTGTCCT
TGCACTGTGCAGAAGATGACTCCATCAGTGTAAGTGGCCAAAACAGTTTGTGCCACCAGATCACTGCGGC
CTGCAAGCATGGTGGAGACTTGTATGTGGTGGGAGGGTCCATCCCACGGGGACGCATGTGGAAGTGCAAC
AATGCCACCGTTGACTGGGAGTGGTGTGCTCCTTTGCCTCGGGACCGGCTCCAGCACACCCTGGTGTCTG
TGCCCGGGAAAGATGCCATATATTCACTGGGTGGCAAGACACTGCAAGATACCCTCTCCAACGCAGTCAT
TTATTATCGCGTAGGTGATAATGTGTGGACAGAGACAACTCAGCTAGAGGTGGCTGTGTCAGGGGCTGCT
GGTGCCAACCTCAACGGGATCATCTACTTACTAGGGGGGGAGGAGAATGATCTGGACTTCTTTACCAAAC
CTTCCCGACTCATCCAGTGCTTTGACACAGAGACAGACAAATGCCATGTGAAGCCCTATGTGCTGCCCTT
TGCAGGCCGCATGCACGCAGCTGTGCATAAAGATCTGGTGTTCATCGTGGCTGAAGGGGACTCCCTGGTG
TGCTACAATCCCTTGCTAGACAGCTTCACCCGGCTTTGCCTTCCTGAGGCCTGGAGCTCTGCCCCATCCC
TCTGGAAGATTGCCAGCTGTAACGGGAGCATCTATGTCTTCCGGGACCGATATAAAAAGGGGGATGCCAA
CACCTACAAGCTTGACCCTGCCACTTCAGCCGTAACTGTCACAAGAGGTATTAAGGTGCTGCTTACCAAT
TTGCAGTTTGTGTTGGCCTAAGTCGAGCATGCATCTAGAGGGCCCTATTCTATAGTGTCACCTAAATGCT
AGAGCTCGCTGATCAGCCTCGACTGTGCCTTCTAGTTGCCAGCCATCTGTTGTTTGCCCCTCCCCCGTGC
CTTCCTTGACCCTGGAAGGTGCCACTCCCACTGTCCTTTCCTAATAAAATGAGGAAATTGCATCGCATTG
TCTGAGTAGGTGTCATTCTATTCTGGGGGGTGGGGTGGGGCAGGACAGCAAGTGGGAGGATTGGGAAGAC
AATAGCAGGCATGCTGGGGATGCGGTGGGCTCTATGGCTTCTGAGGCGGAAAGAACCAGCTGGGGCTCTA
GGGGGTATCCCC
[124 nt withheld, positions 2883-3006]
C
[91 nt withheld, positions 3008-3098]
A
[49 nt withheld, positions 3100-3148]
CCTTTGACGTTGGAGTCCACGTTCTTT
[37 nt withheld, positions 3176-3212]
ACCCTATCTCGGTCTATTCTTTTGATTTATAAGGGATTTTGCCGATTTCGGCCTATTGGTTAAAAAATGA
GCTGATTTAACAAAAATTTAACGCGAATTAATTCTGTGGAATGTGTGTCAGTTAGGGTGTGGAAAGTCCC
CAGGCTCCCCAGCAGGCAGAAGTATGCAAAGCATGCATCTCAATTAGTCAGCAACCAGGTGTGGAAAGTC
CCCAGGCTCCCCAGCAGGCAGAAGTATGCAAAGCATGCATCTCAATTAGTCAGCAACCATAGTCCCGCCC
CTAACTCCGCCCATCCCGCCCCTAACTCCGCCCAGTTCCGCCCATTCTCCGCCCCATGGCTGACTAATTT
TTTTTATTTATGCAGAGGCCGAGGCCGCCTCTGCCTCTGAGCTATTCCAGAAGTAGTGAGGAGGCTTTTT
TGGAGGCCTAGGCTTTTGCAAAAAGCTCCCGGGAGCTTGTATATCCATTTTCGGATCTGATCAAGAGACA
GGATGAGGATCGTTTCGCATGATTGAACAAGATGGATTGCACGCAGGTTCTCCGGCCGCTTGGGTGGAGA
GGCTATTCGGCTATGACTGGGCACAACAGACAATCGGCTGCTCTGATGCCGCCGTGTTCCGGCTGTCAGC
GCAGGGGCGCCCGGTTCTTTTTGTCAAGACCGACCTGTCCGGTGCCCTGAATGAACTGCAGGACGAGGCA
GCGCGGCTATCGTGGCTGGCCACGACGGGCGTTCCTTGCGCAGCTGTGCTCGACGTTGTCACTGAAGCGG
GAAGGGACTGGCTGCTATTGGGCGAAGTGCCGGGGCAGGATCTCCTGTCATCTCACCTTGCTCCTGCCGA
GAAAGTATCCATCATGGCTGATGCAATGCGGCGGCTGCATACGCTTGATCCGGCTACCTGCCCATTCGAC
CACCAAGCGAAACATCGCATCGAGCGAGCACGTACTCGGATGGAAGCCGGTCTTGTCGATCAGGATGATC
TGGACGAAGAGCATCAGGGGCTCGCGCCAGCCGAACTGTTCGCCAGGCTCAAGGCGCGCATGCCCGACGG
CGAGGATCTCGTCGTGACCCATGGCGATGCCTGCTTGCCGAATATCATGGTGGAAAATGGCCGCTTTTCT
GGATTCATCGACTGTGGCCGGCTGGGTGTGGCGGACCGCTATCAGGACATAGCGTTGGCTACCCGTGATA
TTGCTGAAGAGCTTGGCGGCGAATGGGCTGACCGCTTCCTCGTGCTTTACGGTATCGCCGCTCCCGATTC
GCAGCGCATCGCCTTCTATCGCCTTCTTGACGAGTTCTTCTGAGCGGGACTCTGGGGTTCGAAATGACCG
ACCAAGCGACGCCCAACCTGCCATCACGAGATTTCGATTCCACCGCCGCCTTCTATGAAAGGTTGGGCTT
CGGAATCGTTTTCCGGGACGCCGGCTGGATGATCCTCCAGCGCGGGGATCTCATGCTGGAGTTCTTCGCC
CACCCCAACTTGTTTATTGCAGCTTATAATGGTTACAAATAAAGCAATAGCATCACAAATTTCACAAATA
AAGCATTTTTTTCACTGCATTCTAGTTGTGGTTTGTCCAAACTCATCAATGTATCTTATCATGTCTGTAT
ACCGTCGACCTCTAGCTAGAGCTTGGCGTAATCATGGTCATAGCTGTTTCCTGTGTGAAATTGTTATCCG
CTCACAATTCCACACAACATACGAGCCGGAAGCATAAAGTGTAAAGCCTGGGGTGCCTAATGAGTGAGCT
AACTCACATTAATTGCGTTGCGCTCACTGCCCGCTTTCCAGTCGGGAAACCTGTCGTGCCAGCTGCATTA
ATGAATCGGCCAACGCGCGGGGAGAGGCGGTTTGCGTATTGGGCGCTCTTCCGCTTCCTCGCTCACTGAC
TCGCTGCGCTCGGTCGTTCGGCTGCGGCGAGCGGTATCAGCTCACTCAAAGGCGGTAATACGGTTATCCA
CAGAATCAGGGGATAACGCAGGAAAGAACATGTGAGCAAAAGGCCAGCAAAAGGCCAGGAACCGTAAAAA
GGCCGCGTTGCTGGCGTTTTTCCATAGGCTCCGCCCCCCTGACGAGCATCACAAAAATCGACGCTCAAGT
CAGAGGTGGCGAAACCCGACAGGACTATAAAGATACCAGGCGTTTCCCCCTGGAAGCTCCCTCGTGCGCT
CTCCTGTTCCGACCCTGCCGCTTACCGGATACCTGTCCGCCTTTCTCCCTTCGGGAAGCGTGGCGCTTTC
TCATAGCTCACGCTGTAGGTATCTCAGTTCGGTGTAGGTCGTTCGCTCCAAGCTGGGCTGTGTGCACGAA
CCCCCCGTTCAGCCCGACCGCTGCGCCTTATCCGGTAACTATCGTCTTGAGTCCAACCCGGTAAGACACG
ACTTATCGCCACTGGCAGCAGCCACTGGTAACAGGATTAGCAGAGCGAGGTATGTAGGCGGTGCTACAGA
GTTCTTGAAGTGGTGGCCTAACTACGGCTACACTAGAAGAACAGTATTTGGTATCTGCGCTCTGCTGAAG
CCAGTTACCTTCGGAAAAAGAGTTGGTAGCTCTTGATCCGGCAAACAAACCACCGCTGGTAGCGGTGGTT
TTTTTGTTTGCAAGCAGCAGATTACGCGCAGAAAAAAAGGATCTCAAGAAGATCCTTTGATCTTTTCTAC
GGGGTCTGACGCTCAGTGGAACGAAAACTCACGTTAAGGGATTTTGGTCATGAGATTATCAAAAAGGATC
TTCACCTAGATCCTTTTAAATTAAAAATGAAGTTTTAAATCAATCTAAAGTATATATGAGTAAACTTGGT
CTGACAGTTACCAATGCTTAATCAGTGAGGCACCTATCTCAGCGATCTGTCTATTTCGTTCATCCATAGT
TGCCTGACTCCCCGTCGTGTAGATAACTACGATACGGGAGGGCTTACCATCTGGCCCCAGTGCTGCAATG
ATACCGCGAGACCCACGCTCACCGGCTCCAGATTTATCAGCAATAAACCAGCCAGCCGGAAGGGCCGAGC
GCAGAAGTGGTCCTGCAACTTTATCCGCCTCCATCCAGTCTATTAATTGTTGCCGGGAAGCTAGAGTAAG
TAGTTCGCCAGTTAATAGTTTGCGCAACGTTGTTGCCATTGCTACAGGCATCGTGGTGTCACGCTCGTCG
TTTGGTATGGCTTCATTCAGCTCCGGTTCCCAACGATCAAGGCGAGTTACATGATCCCCCATGTTGTGCA
AAAAAGCGGTTAGCTCCTTCGGTCCTCCGATCGTTGTCAGAAGTAAGTTGGCCGCAGTGTTATCACTCAT
GGTTATGGCAGCACTGCATAATTCTCTTACTGTCATGCCATCCGTAAGATGCTTTTCTGTGACTGGTGAG
TACTCAACCAAGTCATTCTGAGAATAGTGTATGCGGCGACCGAGTTGCTCTTGCCCGGCGTCAATACGGG
ATAATACCGCGCCACATAGCAGAACTTTAAAAGTGCTCATCATTGGAAAACGTTCTTCGGGGCGAAAACT
CTCAAGGATCTTACCGCTGTTGAGATCCAGTTCGATGTAACCCACTCGTGCACCCAACTGATCTTCAGCA
TCTTTTACTTTCACCAGCGTTTCTGGGTGAGCAAAAACAGGAAGGCAAAATGCCGCAAAAAAGGGAATAA
GGGCGACACGGAAATGTTGAATACTCATACTCTTCCTTTTTCAATATTATTGAAGCATTTATCAGGGTTA
TTGTCTCATGAGCGGATACATATTTGAATGTATTTAGAAAAATAAACAAATAGGGGTTCCGCGCACATTT
CCCCGAAAAGTGCCACCTGACGTC
