>Addgene plasmid #184630 | pcDNA 3.1 KBTBD4 R312RG | depositor partial sequence | sequence record 358126 | sequenced with CMV F primer
GCTAACTAGAGAACCCACTGCTTACTGGCTTATCGAAATTAATACGACTCACTATAGGGAGACCCAAGCT
TATGGATTACAAGGATGACGACGATAAGGGAGATTACAAGGATGACGACGATAAGATCGATTACAAGGAT
GACGACGATAAGGGATCCATGGAATCACCAGAGGAGCCTGGAGCATCCATGGATGAGAACTACTTTGTGA
ACTACACTTTCAAAGATCGGTCACATTCAGGCCGTGTGGCTCAAGGCATCATGAAACTGTGTCTAGAGGA
GGAGCTCTTTGCTGATGTCACCATTTCGGTGGAAGGCCGGGAGTTTCAGCTCCATCGGCTGGTCCTCTCA
GCTCAGAGCTGCTTCTTCCGATCCATGTTCACTTCCAACCTGAAGGAGGCCCACAACCGGGTGATTGTGC
TGCAGGATGTCAGCGAGTCTGTTTTCCAGCTCCTGGTTGATTATATCTACCATGGGACTGTGAAACTTCG
AGCTGAGGAGTTGCAGGAAATTTATGAGGTGTCAGACATGTATCAGCTGACATCTCTCTTTGAGGAATGC
TCTCGGTTTTTGGCCCGCACAGTGCAAGTGGGAAACTGCCTTCAGGTGATGTGGCTGGCAGATCGGCACA
GTGATCCTGAGCTCTATACGGCTGCCAAGCACTGTGCCAAGACCCACCTGGCCCAGCTGCAGAATACAGA
GGAATTTCTCCACTTGCCCCACCGCTTACTCACAGATATCATCTCGGATGGAGTTCCGTGTTCTCAGAAC
CCAACAGAGGCAATAGAAGCCTGSATCAACTTTAATAAAGAGGAAAGAGAGGCTTTTGCAGAGTCACTCA
GGACAAGCTTGAAGGAAATTGGGGAGAATGTGCACATTTACCTGATTGGGAAAGAGTCATCTCGTACCCA
CTCGTTGGCTGTGTCCTTGCACTGTGCAGAAGATGACTCCATCAGTGTAAGTGGCCAAAACAGTTTGTGC
CACCAGATCACTGCGGCCTGCAAGCATGGTGGNNNCTTGTATGTGNNNGGAGGGTCCATCCCACGGGNAC
GCATGTGGA
