>Addgene plasmid #184630 | pcDNA 3.1 KBTBD4 R312RG | depositor partial sequence | sequence record 358127 | sequenced with forward primer targeting KBTBD4 exon3 - GAAATTGGGGAGAATGTGCACATTTACCTGATT
TCGTACCCACTCGTTGGCTGTGTCCTTGCACTGTGCAGAAGATGACTCCATCAGTGTAAGTGGCCAAAAC
AGTTTGTGCCACCAGATCACTGCGGCCTGCAAGCATGGTGGAGACTTGTATGTGGTGGGAGGGTCCATCC
CACGGGGACGCATGTGGAAGTGCAACAATGCCACCGTTGACTGGGAGTGGTGTGCTCCTTTGCCTCGGGA
CCGGCTCCAGCACACCCTGGTGTCTGTGCCCGGGAAAGATGCCATATATTCACTGGGTGGCAAGACACTG
CAAGATACCCTCTCCAACGCAGTCATTTATTATCGCGTAGGTGATAATGTGTGGACAGAGACAACTCAGC
TAGAGGTGGCTGTGTCAGGGGCTGCTGGTGCCAACCTCAACGGGATCATCTACTTACTAGGGGGGGAGGA
GAATGATCTGGACTTCTTTACCAAACCTTCCCGACTCATCCAGTGCTTTGACACAGAGACAGACAAATGC
CATGTGAAGCCCTATGTGCTGCCCTTTGCAGGCCGCATGCACGCAGCTGTGCATAAAGATCTGGTGTTCA
TCGTGGCTGAAGGGGACTCCCTGGTGTGCTACAATCCCTTGCTAGACAGCTTCACCCGGCTTTGCCTTCC
TGAGGCCTGGAGCTCTGCCCCATCCCTCTGGAAGATTGCCAGCTGTAACGGGAGCATCTATGTCTTCCGG
GACCGATATAAAAAGGGGGATGCCAACACCTACAAGCTTGACCCTGCCACTTCAGCCGTAACTGTCACAA
GAGGTATTAAGGTGCTGCTTACCAATTTGCAGTTTGTGTWGGCCTAAGTCGAGCATGCATCTAGAGGGCC
CTATTCTATAGTGTCACCTAAATGCTAGAGCTCGCTGATCAGCCTCGACTGTGCCTTCTAGTTGCCAGCC
ATCTGTTGTTTGCCCCTCCCCCGTGCCTTCCTTGACCCTGGAAGGTGCCACTCCCACTGTCCTTTCCTAA
TAAAATGAGGAAATTGCATCGCATTGTCTGAGTAGGTGTCATTCTATTCTGGGG
